Addgene plasmid #81441: pDONR223_OMA1_p.P177S
Purpose: Gateway Donor vector containing OMA1 , part of the Target Accelerator Plasmid Collection.
Depositing lab: Jesse Boehm & William Hahn & David Root. Depositing organization: Broad Institute. Publication: Systematic Functional Interrogation of Rare Cancer Variants Identifies Oncogenic Alleles. Kim E, Ilic N, Shrestha Y, Zou L, Kamburov A, Zhu C, Yang X, Lubonja R, Tran N, Nguyen C, Lawrence MS, Piccioni F, Bagul M, Doench JG, Chouinard CR, Wu X, Hogstrom L, Natoli T, Tamayo P, Horn H, Corsello SM, Lage K, Root DE, Subramanian A, Golub TR, Getz G, Boehm JS, Hahn WC. Cancer Discov. 2016 Jul;6(7):714-26. doi: 10.1158/2159-8290.CD-16-0160. Epub 2016 May 4. PubMed 27147599.
Backbone
  Vector backbone: pDONR223
  Backbone manufacturer: Invitrogen
  Backbone size w/o insert (bp): 2790
  Vector type: Gateway Entry vector
Growth in bacteria
  Bacterial resistance: Spectinomycin, 50 μg/mL
  Growth temperature: 37°C
  Growth strain: DH5alpha
  Copy number: High Copy
Gene/Insert
  Gene/Insert name: OMA1
  Species: H. sapiens (human)
  Mutation: P177S
  GenBank ID: NM_145243.4
  Entrez Gene: OMA1 (a.k.a. 2010001O09Rik, DAB1, MPRP-1, MPRP1, YKR087C, ZMPOMA1, peptidase)
  Promoter: None
  Cloning method: Gateway Cloning
  Sequencing primers: 5′ M13pUC-fwd; 3′ M13-Rev
Terms and licenses: Academic/Nonprofit Terms; Industry Terms: Not Available to Industry
Depositor comments: Closed state: stop codon immediately follows insert
How to cite: pDONR223_OMA1_p.P177S was a gift from Jesse Boehm & William Hahn & David Root (Addgene plasmid # 81441 ; http://n2t.net/addgene:81441 ; RRID:Addgene_81441)
