[The description below was written by a language model from this plasmid's Addgene catalogue record and pLannotate feature annotations shown in this document.]
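Description:
pDONR223_OMA1_p.P177S is a Gateway entry clone built on the Invitrogen pDONR223 backbone, carrying the human OMA1 open reading frame with a proline-to-serine substitution at residue 177. It belongs to the Target Accelerator Plasmid Collection, a set of wild-type and variant ORF clones assembled for systematic functional testing of rare cancer-associated alleles. The plasmid is a bacterial shuttle reagent only. It replicates in E. coli from a high-copy ColE1/pUC-type origin and is selected with spectinomycin through the aadA (SmR) aminoglycoside adenylyltransferase gene, which sits downstream of a class 1 integron Pc promoter fragment and a residual piece of a gentamicin resistance gene.

The sequenced record is 4,368 nt, and the OMA1 coding sequence occupies about 1.6 kb of it, flanked on both sides by attL recombination sites. The automated annotation labels both as attL3, but they function as the paired attL sites of an entry clone. They allow an LR Clonase reaction to move the ORF directionally into any compatible attR-containing destination vector. The record lists no promoter for the insert, so expression depends entirely on the destination vector chosen. A T7 promoter lies just outside the downstream attL site, oriented back toward the insert. rrnB T1 and T2 terminators upstream of the cassette shield it from read-through transcription. The small lacZα and lacI fragments are backbone remnants.

The clone is in the "closed" configuration, with a stop codon immediately after the ORF, so the protein is made with its native C-terminus and cannot be fused to C-terminal tags supplied by a destination vector. Its typical use is transfer into expression vectors to compare the P177S variant with wild-type OMA1 in functional assays.
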