Features (pLannotate 1.2.2; 12 found; start..end, strand, type, name):
     38..74      -  CDS            lacZα (fragment): LacZα fragment of β-galactosidase; lacZ fragment
     91..186     +  protein_bind   attL3: mutant version of attL; recombination site for the Gateway® LR reaction LR Clonase™
    192..1763    +  CDS            OMA1: OMA1_HUMAN - Also known as MPRP1 From Homo sapiens (Human).
   1771..1866    -  protein_bind   attL3: mutant version of attL; recombination site for the Gateway® LR reaction LR Clonase™
   1885..1903    -  promoter       T7 promoter: promoter for bacteriophage T7 RNA polymerase
   2093..2116    +  promoter       Pc promoter (fragment): intI1 (promoter lies within the coding sequence); class 1 integron promoter
   2292..2348    +  CDS            GmR (fragment): gentamycin acetyltransferase; aacC1; confers resistance to gentamycin
   2355..3146    +  CDS            SmR: aminoglycoside adenylyltransferase (Murphy, 1985); aadA; confers resistance to spectinomycin and streptomycin
   3239..3827    +  rep_origin     ori: high-copy-number ColE1/pMB1/pBR322/pUC origin of replication
   4010..4102    +  CDS            lacI (fragment): lac repressor; lacI; The lac repressor binds to the lac operator to inhibit transcription in E. coli. This inhibition can be relieved by adding lactose or isopropyl-β-D-thiogalactopyranoside (IPTG).
   4157..4184    -  terminator     rrnB T2 terminator: transcription terminator T2 from the E. coli rrnB gene
   4316..4359    +  terminator     rrnB T1 terminator: Escherichia coli rrnB; transcription terminator T1 from the E. coli rrnB gene
>Addgene plasmid #81441 | pDONR223_OMA1_p.P177S | addgene full sequence | sequence record 168289 | Addgene NGS Result
GGCAGTTCCCTACTCTCGCGTTAACGCTAGCATGGATGTTTTCCCAGTCACGACGTTGTAAAACGACGGC
CAGTCTTAAGCTCGGGCCCCAAATAATGATTTTATTTTGACTGATAGTGACCTGTTCGTTGCAACAAATT
GATGAGCAATGCTTTTTTATAATGCCAACTTTGTACAAAAAAGTTGGCACCATGAGCTTCATCTGTGGAT
TGCAGTCTGCTGCTAGAAACCATGTTTTCTTCCGATTTAATTCACTGTCTAACTGGAGAAAATGTAACAC
ATTAGCATCCACCTCACGGGGCTGTCATCAAGTACAAGTTAACCATATAGTAAATAAGTATCAGGGACTG
GGAGTAAATCAGTGTGACAGGTGGAGTTTTCTGCCTGGAAACTTTCATTTTTATAGTACTTTTAACAACA
AAAGAACAGGAGGCCTCTCAAGTACCAAAAGTAAGGAAATTTGGAGGATTACCAGCAAATGTACTGTATG
GAATGATGCTTTTTCAAGACAGCTGCTAATAAAAGAAGTTACAGCAGTCCCTAGTCTGTCAGTATTGCAT
CCTCTAAGCCCTGCTTCCATAAGAGCTATTAGGAATTTCCATACTTCTCCACGGTTTCAAGCTGCTCCGG
TTCCTCTCTTGTTGATGATTCTTAAACCAGTACAGAAGTTATTTGCAATCATTGTAGGCAGGGGCATAAG
GAAATGGTGGCAGGCACTTTCTCCTAACAAGAAGGAAGTAGTTAAAGAAAATATAAGGAAGAATAAATGG
AAGCTATTCCTTGGTTTGAGTAGTTTTGGATTGCTCTTTGTGGTGTTTTATTTTACTCACCTGGAAGTAA
GTCCAATCACAGGAAGGAGCAAGCTACTATTATTGGGGAAAGAACAGTTCAGACTTTTATCGGAACTGGA
ATATGAAGCATGGATGGAAGAATTTAAAAATGATATGCTAACTGAGAAAGATGCCCGATACCTGGCTGTT
AAAGAAGTGCTTTGTCATCTAATTGAATGCAATAAAGATGTTCCAGGGATCTCTCAGATCAATTGGGTTA
TTCATGTGGTTGATTCCCCAATTATTAATGCCTTCGTGCTTCCAAATGGACAAATGTTTGTTTTCACTGG
ATTTTTAAATAGTGTAACCGATATTCATCAACTTTCTTTCCTTCTGGGCCATGAAATAGCACATGCAGTA
CTTGGGCATGCTGCAGAAAAGGCTGGCATGGTTCATTTGTTGGATTTCCTAGGTATGATTTTCCTCACAA
TGATTTGGGCCATTTGTCCTCGAGATAGCTTGGCACTTTTGTGCCAGTGGATACAGTCTAAATTGCAGGA
GTATATGTTTAATAGACCATACAGCAGAAAATTGGAGGCCGAAGCTGACAAAATTGGACTACTGCTTGCT
GCAAAGGCTTGTGCAGACATAAGAGCCAGTTCAGTGTTTTGGCAGCAAATGGAGTTCGTTGATAGCCTGC
ATGGCCAACCCAAGATGCCAGAATGGTTATCTACACACCCTTCTCATGGCAATCGAGTTGAGTACTTGGA
TAGACTTATACCTCAGGCTCTCAAAATTAGAGAGATGTGTAATTGTCCACCACTGTCTAATCCAGACCCT
CGATTACTATTCAAACTCAGCACGAAGCATTTTCTTGAAGAATCAGAGAAAGAAGACCTAAATATCACGA
AGAAACAGAAAATGGATACTCTTCCTATTCAAAAACAGGAGCAAATACCATTAACATACATAGTTGAGAA
AAGAACGGGCAGTTGATTGCCAACTTTCTTGTACAAAGTTGGCATTATAAGAAAGCATTGCTTATCAATT
TGTTGCAACGAACAGGTCACTATCAGTCAAAATAAAATCATTATTTGCCATCCAGCTGATATCCCCTATA
GTGAGTCGTATTACATGGTCATAGCTGTTTCCTGGCAGCTCTGGCCCGTGTCTCAAAATCTCTGATGTTA
CATTGCACAAGATAAAAATATATCATCATGCCTCCTCTAGACCAGCCAGGACAGAAATGCCTCGACTTCG
CTGCTACCCAAGGTTGCCGGGTGACGCACACCGTGGAAACGGATGAAGGCACGAACCCAGTGGACATAAG
CCTGTTCGGTTCGTAAGCTGTAATGCAAGTAGCGTATGCGCTCACGCAACTGGTCCAGAACCTTGACCGA
ACGCAGCGGTGGTAACGGCGCAGTGGCGGTTTTCATGGCTTGTTATGACTGTTTTTTTGGGGTACAGTCT
ATGCCTCGGGCATCCAAGCAGCAAGCGCGTTACGCCGTGGGTCGATGTTTGATGTTATGGAGCAGCAACG
ATGTTACGCAGCAGGGCAGTCGCCCTAAAACAAAGTTAAACATTATGAGGGAAGCGGTGATCGCCGAAGT
ATCGACTCAACTATCAGAGGTAGTTGGCGTCATCGAGCGCCATCTCGAACCGACGTTGCTGGCCGTACAT
TTGTACGGCTCCGCAGTGGATGGCGGCCTGAAGCCACACAGTGATATTGATTTGCTGGTTACGGTGACCG
TAAGGCTTGATGAAACAACGCGGCGAGCTTTGATCAACGACCTTTTGGAAACTTCGGCTTCCCCTGGAGA
GAGCGAGATTCTCCGCGCTGTAGAAGTCACCATTGTTGTGCACGACGACATCATTCCGTGGCGTTATCCA
GCTAAGCGCGAACTGCAATTTGGAGAATGGCAGCGCAATGACATTCTTGCAGGTATCTTCGAGCCAGCCA
CGATCGACATTGATCTGGCTATCTTGCTGACAAAAGCAAGAGAACATAGCGTTGCCTTGGTAGGTCCAGC
GGCGGAGGAACTCTTTGATCCGGTTCCTGAACAGGATCTATTTGAGGCGCTAAATGAAACCTTAACGCTA
TGGAACTCGCCGCCCGACTGGGCTGGCGATGAGCGAAATGTAGTGCTTACGTTGTCCCGCATTTGGTACA
GCGCAGTAACCGGCAAAATCGCGCCGAAGGATGTCGCTGCCGACTGGGCAATGGAGCGCCTGCCGGCCCA
GTATCAGCCCGTCATACTTGAAGCTAGACAGGCTTATCTTGGACAAGAAGAAGATCGCTTGGCCTCGCGC
GCAGATCAGTTGGAAGAATTTGTCCACTACGTGAAAGGCGAGATCACCAAGGTAGTCGGCAAATAACCCT
CGAGCCACCCATGACCAAAATCCCTTAACGTGAGTTACGCGTCGTTCCACTGAGCGTCAGACCCCGTAGA
AAAGATCAAAGGATCTTCTTGAGATCCTTTTTTTCTGCGCGTAATCTGCTGCTTGCAAACAAAAAAACCA
CCGCTACCAGCGGTGGTTTGTTTGCCGGATCAAGAGCTACCAACTCTTTTTCCGAAGGTAACTGGCTTCA
GCAGAGCGCAGATACCAAATACTGTTCTTCTAGTGTAGCCGTAGTTAGGCCACCACTTCAAGAACTCTGT
AGCACCGCCTACATACCTCGCTCTGCTAATCCTGTTACCAGTGGCTGCTGCCAGTGGCGATAAGTCGTGT
CTTACCGGGTTGGACTCAAGACGATAGTTACCGGATAAGGCGCAGCGGTCGGGCTGAACGGGGGGTTCGT
GCACACAGCCCAGCTTGGAGCGAACGACCTACACCGAACTGAGATACCTACAGCGTGAGCTATGAGAAAG
CGCCACGCTTCCCGAAGGGAGAAAGGCGGACAGGTATCCGGTAAGCGGCAGGGTCGGAACAGGAGAGCGC
ACGAGGGAGCTTCCAGGGGGAAACGCCTGGTATCTTTATAGTCCTGTCGGGTTTCGCCACCTCTGACTTG
AGCGTCGATTTTTGTGATGCTCGTCAGGGGGGCGGAGCCTATGGAAAAACGCCAGCAACGCGGCCTTTTT
ACGGTTCCTGGCCTTTTGCTGGCCTTTTGCTCACATGTTCTTTCCTGCGTTATCCCCTGATTCTGTGGAT
AACCGTATTACCGCCTTTGAGTGAGCTGATACCGCTCGCCGCAGCCGAACGACCGAGCGCAGCGAGTCAG
TGAGCGAGGAAGCGGAAGAGCGCCCAATACGCAAACCGCCTCTCCCCGCGCGTTGGCCGATTCATTAATG
CAGCTGGCACGACAGGTTTCCCGACTGGAAAGCGGGCAGTGAGCGCAACGCAATTAATACGCGTACCGCT
AGCCAGGAAGAGTTTGTAGAAACGCAAAAAGGCCATCCGTCAGGATGGCCTTCTGCTTAGTTTGATGCCT
GGCAGTTTATGGCGGGCGTCCTGCCCGCCACCCTCCGGGCCGTTGCTTCACAACGTTCAAATCCGCTCCC
GGCGGATTTGTCCTACTCAGGAGAGCGTTCACCGACAAACAACAGATAAAACGAAAGGCCCAGTCTTCCG
ACTGAGCCTTTCGTTTTATTTGATGCCT
