>Addgene plasmid #81441 | pDONR223_OMA1_p.P177S | depositor partial sequence | sequence record 154760 | Insert sequence
ATGAGCTTCATCTGTGGATTGCAGTCTGCTGCTAGAAACCATGTTTTCTTCCGATTTAATTCACTGTCTA
ACTGGAGAAAATGTAACACATTAGCATCCACCTCACGGGGCTGTCATCAAGTACAAGTTAACCATATAGT
AAATAAGTATCAGGGACTGGGAGTAAATCAGTGTGACAGGTGGAGTTTTCTGCCTGGAAACTTTCATTTT
TATAGTACTTTTAACAACAAAAGAACAGGAGGCCTCTCAAGTACCAAAAGTAAGGAAATTTGGAGGATTA
CCAGCAAATGTACTGTATGGAATGATGCTTTTTCAAGACAGCTGCTAATAAAAGAAGTTACAGCAGTCCC
TAGTCTGTCAGTATTGCATCCTCTAAGCCCTGCTTCCATAAGAGCTATTAGGAATTTCCATACTTCTCCA
CGGTTTCAAGCTGCTCCGGTTCCTCTCTTGTTGATGATTCTTAAACCAGTACAGAAGTTATTTGCAATCA
TTGTAGGCAGGGGCATAAGGAAATGGTGGCAGGCACTTTCTCCTAACAAGAAGGAAGTAGTTAAAGAAAA
TATAAGGAAGAATAAATGGAAGCTATTCCTTGGTTTGAGTAGTTTTGGATTGCTCTTTGTGGTGTTTTAT
TTTACTCACCTGGAAGTAAGTCCAATCACAGGAAGGAGCAAGCTACTATTATTGGGGAAAGAACAGTTCA
GACTTTTATCGGAACTGGAATATGAAGCATGGATGGAAGAATTTAAAAATGATATGCTAACTGAGAAAGA
TGCCCGATACCTGGCTGTTAAAGAAGTGCTTTGTCATCTAATTGAATGCAATAAAGATGTTCCAGGGATC
TCTCAGATCAATTGGGTTATTCATGTGGTTGATTCCCCAATTATTAATGCCTTCGTGCTTCCAAATGGAC
AAATGTTTGTTTTCACTGGATTTTTAAATAGTGTAACCGATATTCATCAACTTTCTTTCCTTCTGGGCCA
TGAAATAGCACATGCAGTACTTGGGCATGCTGCAGAAAAGGCTGGCATGGTTCATTTGTTGGATTTCCTA
GGTATGATTTTCCTCACAATGATTTGGGCCATTTGTCCTCGAGATAGCTTGGCACTTTTGTGCCAGTGGA
TACAGTCTAAATTGCAGGAGTATATGTTTAATAGACCATACAGCAGAAAATTGGAGGCCGAAGCTGACAA
AATTGGACTACTGCTTGCTGCAAAGGCTTGTGCAGACATAAGAGCCAGTTCAGTGTTTTGGCAGCAAATG
GAGTTCGTTGATAGCCTGCATGGCCAACCCAAGATGCCAGAATGGTTATCTACACACCCTTCTCATGGCA
ATCGAGTTGAGTACTTGGATAGACTTATACCTCAGGCTCTCAAAATTAGAGAGATGTGTAATTGTCCACC
ACTGTCTAATCCAGACCCTCGATTACTATTCAAACTCAGCACGAAGCATTTTCTTGAAGAATCAGAGAAA
GAAGACCTAAATATCACGAAGAAACAGAAAATGGATACTCTTCCTATTCAAAAACAGGAGCAAATACCAT
TAACATACATAGTTGAGAAAAGAACGGGCAGT
